>Addgene plasmid #200303 | SUMO_MT3 | addgene full sequence | sequence record 394864 | Addgene NGS Result
TAATACGACTCACTATAGGGGAATTGTGAGCGGATAACAATTCCCCTGTAGAAATAATTTTGTTTAACTT
TAATAAGGAGATATACCATGGGCAGCAGCCATCATCATCATCATCACAGCACTAGTGACTCAGAAGTCAA
TCAAGAAGCTAAGCCAGAGGTCAAGCCAGAAGTCAAGCCTGAGACTCACATCAATTTAAAGGTGTCCGAT
GGATCTTCAGAAATCTTCTTTAAGATCAAAAAGACCACTCCTTTAAGAAGGCTGATGGAAGCGTTCGCTA
AAAGACAGGGTAAGGAAATGGACTCCTTAAGATTCTTGTACGACGGTATTAGAATTCAAGCTGATCAGAC
CCCTGAAGATTTGGACATGGAGGATAACGATATTATTGAGGCTCACAGAGAACAGATTGGTGGATCCATG
GACCCGGAAACCTGCCCGTGCCCGTCTGGTGGCTCCTGTACCTGTGCCGATTCGTGTAAATGTGAAGGCT
GTAAATGTACCTCATGCAAAAAGAGCTGCTGTTCTTGCTGTCCGGCGGAATGCGAAAAATGTGCAAAGGA
TTGCGTGTGTAAAGGCGGTGAAGCGGCCGAAGCAGAAGCTGAAAAGTGTAGTTGCTGTCAGTAAAAGCTT
GCGGCCGCACTCGAGTCTGGTAAAGAAACCGCTGCTGCGAAATTTGAACGCCAGCACATGGACTCGTCTA
CTAGCGCAGCTTAATTAACCTAGGCTGCTGCCACCGCTGAGCAATAACTAGCATAACCCCTTGGGGCCTC
TAAACGGGTCTTGAGGGGTTTTTTGCTGAAACCTCAGGCATTTGAGAAGCACACGGTCACACTGCTTCCG
GTAGTCAATAAACCGGTAAACCAGCAATAGACATAAGCGGCTATTTAACGACCCTGCCCTGAACCGACGA
CAAGCTGACGACCGGGTCTCCGCAAGTGGCACTTTTCGGGGAAATGTGCGCGGAACCCCTATTTGTTTAT
TTTTCTAAATACATTCAAATATGTATCCGCTCATGAATTAATTCTTAGAAAAACTCATCGAGCATCAAAT
GAAACTGCAATTTATTCATATCAGGATTATCAATACCATATTTTTGAAAAAGCCGTTTCTGTAATGAAGG
AGAAAACTCACCGAGGCAGTTCCATAGGATGGCAAGATCCTGGTATCGGTCTGCGATTCCGACTCGTCCA
ACATCAATACAACCTATTAATTTCCCCTCGTCAAAAATAAGGTTATCAAGTGAGAAATCACCATGAGTGA
CGACTGAATCCGGTGAGAATGGCAAAAGTTTATGCATTTCTTTCCAGACTTGTTCAACAGGCCAGCCATT
ACGCTCGTCATCAAAATCACTCGCATCAACCAAACCGTTATTCATTCGTGATTGCGCCTGAGCGAGACGA
AATACGCGGTCGCTGTTAAAAGGACAATTACAAACAGGAATCGAATGCAACCGGCGCAGGAACACTGCCA
GCGCATCAACAATATTTTCACCTGAATCAGGATATTCTTCTAATACCTGGAATGCTGTTTTCCCGGGGAT
CGCAGTGGTGAGTAACCATGCATCATCAGGAGTACGGATAAAATGCTTGATGGTCGGAAGAGGCATAAAT
TCCGTCAGCCAGTTTAGTCTGACCATCTCATCTGTAACATCATTGGCAACGCTACCTTTGCCATGTTTCA
GAAACAACTCTGGCGCATCGGGCTTCCCATACAATCGATAGATTGTCGCACCTGATTGCCCGACATTATC
GCGAGCCCATTTATACCCATATAAATCAGCATCCATGTTGGAATTTAATCGCGGCCTAGAGCAAGACGTT
TCCCGTTGAATATGGCTCATACTCTTCCTTTTTCAATATTATTGAAGCATTTATCAGGGTTATTGTCTCA
TGAGCGGATACATATTTGAATGTATTTAGAAAAATAAACAAATAGGCATGCAGCGCTCTTCCGCTTCCTC
GCTCACTGACTCGCTACGCTCGGTCGTTCGACTGCGGCGAGCGGTGTCAGCTCACTCAAAAGCGGTAATA
CGGTTATCCACAGAATCAGGGGATAAAGCCGGAAAGAACATGTGAGCAAAAAGCAAAGCACCGGAAGAAG
CCAACGCCGCAGGCGTTTTTCCATAGGCTCCGCCCCCCTGACGAGCATCACAAAAATCGACGCTCAAGCC
AGAGGTGGCGAAACCCGACAGGACTATAAAGATACCAGGCGTTTCCCCCTGGAAGCTCCCTCGTGCGCTC
TCCTGTTCCGACCCTGCCGCTTACCGGATACCTGTCCGCCTTTCTCCCTTCGGGAAGCGTGGCGCTTTCT
CATAGCTCACGCTGTTGGTATCTCAGTTCGGTGTAGGTCGTTCGCTCCAAGCTGGGCTGTGTGCACGAAC
CCCCCGTTCAGCCCGACCGCTGCGCCTTATCCGGTAACTATCGTCTTGAGTCCAACCCGGTAAGACACGA
CTTATCGCCACTGGCAGCAGCCATTGGTAACTGATTTAGAGGACTTTGTCTTGAAGTTATGCACCTGTTA
AGGCTAAACTGAAAGAACAGATTTTGGTGAGTGCGGTCCTCCAACCCACTTACCTTGGTTCAAAGAGTTG
GTAGCTCAGCGAACCTTGAGAAAACCACCGTTGGTAGCGGTGGTTTTTCTTTATTTATGAGATGATGAAT
CAATCGGTCTATCAAGTCAACGAACAGCTATTCCGTTACTCTAGATTTCAGTGCAATTTATCTCTTCAAA
TGTAGCACCTGAAGTCAGCCCCATACGATATAAGTTGTAATTCTCATGTTAGTCATGCCCCGCGCCCACC
GGAAGGAGCTGACTGGGTTGAAGGCTCTCAAGGGCATCGGTCGAGATCCCGGTGCCTAATGAGTGAGCTA
ACTTACATTAATTGCGTTGCGCTCACTGCCCGCTTTCCAGTCGGGAAACCTGTCGTGCCAGCTGCATTAA
TGAATCGGCCAACGCGCGGGGAGAGGCGGTTTGCGTATTGGGCGCCAGGGTGGTTTTTCTTTTCACCAGT
GAGACGGGCAACAGCTGATTGCCCTTCACCGCCTGGCCCTGAGAGAGTTGCAGCAAGCGGTCCACGCTGG
TTTGCCCCAGCAGGCGAAAATCCTGTTTGATGGTGGTTAACGGCGGGATATAACATGAGCTGTCTTCGGT
ATCGTCGTATCCCACTACCGAGATGTCCGCACCAACGCGCAGCCCGGACTCGGTAATGGCGCGCATTGCG
CCCAGCGCCATCTGATCGTTGGCAACCAGCATCGCAGTGGGAACGATGCCCTCATTCAGCATTTGCATGG
TTTGTTGAAAACCGGACATGGCACTCCAGTCGCCTTCCCGTTCCGCTATCGGCTGAATTTGATTGCGAGT
GAGATATTTATGCCAGCCAGCCAGACGCAGACGCGCCGAGACAGAACTTAATGGGCCCGCTAACAGCGCG
ATTTGCTGGTGACCCAATGCGACCAGATGCTCCACGCCCAGTCGCGTACCGTCTTCATGGGAGAAAATAA
TACTGTTGATGGGTGTCTGGTCAGAGACATCAAGAAATAACGCCGGAACATTAGTGCAGGCAGCTTCCAC
AGCAATGGCATCCTGGTCATCCAGCGGATAGTTAATGATCAGCCCACTGACGCGTTGCGCGAGAAGATTG
TGCACCGCCGCTTTACAGGCTTCGACGCCGCTTCGTTCTACCATCGACACCACCACGCTGGCACCCAGTT
GATCGGCGCGAGATTTAATCGCCGCGACAATTTGCGACGGCGCGTGCAGGGCCAGACTGGAGGTGGCAAC
GCCAATCAGCAACGACTGTTTGCCCGCCAGTTGTTGTGCCACGCGGTTGGGAATGTAATTCAGCTCCGCC
ATCGCCGCTTCCACTTTTTCCCGCGTTTTCGCAGAAACGTGGCTGGCCTGGTTCACCACGCGGGAAACGG
TCTGATAAGAGACACCGGCATACTCTGCGACATCGTATAACGTTACTGGTTTCACATTCACCACCCTGAA
TTGACTCTCTTCCGGGCGCTATCATGCCATACCGCGAAAGGTTTTGCGCCATTCGATGGTGTCCGGGATC
TCGACGCTCTCCCTTATGCGACTCCTGCATTAGGAAAT
Features (pLannotate 1.2.2; 18 found; start..end, strand, type, name):
      1..19      +  promoter       T7 promoter: promoter for bacteriophage T7 RNA polymerase
     20..44      +  protein_bind   lac operator: The lac repressor binds to the lac operator to inhibit transcription in E. coli. This inhibition can be relieved by adding lactose or isopropyl-β-D-thiogalactopyranoside (IPTG). lac repressor encoded by lacI
     59..81      +  RBS            RBS: efficient ribosome binding site from bacteriophage T7 gene 10 (Olins and Rangwala, 1989)
    100..116     +  CDS            capTEV™ (fragment): composite tag for in vivo biotinylation, TEV protease cleavage, and 6xHis tagging
    127..413     +  CDS            SUMO (fragment): cleavable ubiquitin-like protein tag; S. cerevisiae SMT3 (truncated)
    418..549     +  CDS            MT3 (fragment): MT3_HUMAN - Experimental evidence at protein level: Swiss-Prot protein existence level 1. Binds heavy metals. Contains three zinc and three copper atoms per polypeptide chain and only a negligible amount of cadmium. Inhibits survival and neurite formation of cortical neurons in vitro. From Homo sapiens (Human).
    652..693     +  CDS            S-Tag (fragment): affinity and epitope tag derived from pancreatic ribonuclease A
    723..740     +  CDS            SET1 (fragment): solubility-enhancement tag derived from T7 phage gene 10B
    748..795     +  terminator     T7 terminator: transcription terminator for bacteriophage T7 RNA polymerase
    959..1016    +  promoter       AmpR promoter (fragment): bla
   1025..1840    -  CDS            KanR: aminoglycoside phosphotransferase; aph(3')-Ia; confers resistance to kanamycin in bacteria or G418 (Geneticin®) in eukaryotes
   1841..1932    -  promoter       AmpR promoter: bla
   1948..2697    -  rep_origin     RSF ori: Plasmids containing the RSF 1030 origin of replication can be propagated in E. coli cells that contain additional plasmids with compatible origins.
   2780..2844    -  CDS            TcR (fragment): tetracycline efflux protein; tet; confers resistance to tetracycline
   2859..2880    -  protein_bind   CAP binding site: CAP binding activates transcription in the presence of cAMP. E. coli catabolite activator protein
   2893..3975    -  CDS            lacI: lac repressor; lacI; The lac repressor binds to the lac operator to inhibit transcription in E. coli. This inhibition can be relieved by adding lactose or isopropyl-β-D-thiogalactopyranoside (IPTG).
   3976..4053    -  promoter       lacI promoter: lacI
   4061..4096    -  CDS            TcR (fragment): tetracycline efflux protein; tet; confers resistance to tetracycline
