[The description below was written by a language model from this plasmid's Addgene catalogue record and pLannotate feature annotations shown in this document.]
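Description:
SUMO_MT3 is a bacterial expression plasmid built on the pHYRSF53 backbone for producing recombinant human metallothionein 3 (MT3) in E. coli. It replicates from the RSF1030 origin, which is compatible with plasmids carrying other common origins, and is selected with kanamycin through an aph(3')-Ia aminoglycoside phosphotransferase gene driven by a bla-type promoter. The record lists it as high copy. A lacI gene with its own promoter is carried on the plasmid to supply lac repressor.

The expression cassette consists of a T7 promoter followed directly by a lac operator and the strong T7 gene 10 ribosome binding site, so transcription depends on T7 RNA polymerase in the host and is held off by LacI until induced with IPTG or lactose. The open reading frame begins with a short His-tag region (annotated as a fragment of a composite 6xHis-containing tag), continues into yeast Smt3 (SUMO), and then into the MT3 coding sequence, which was cloned between BamHI and HindIII sites. The His-tag provides a handle for metal-affinity purification, while the SUMO moiety improves solubility of the small, cysteine-rich metallothionein; both N-terminal tags are intended to be cleaved off afterwards to release MT3. The associated publication title points to calcium-assisted sortase A cleavage of such SUMO fusions, although no sortase recognition motif is annotated in the feature table. Downstream S-tag and SET1 fragments appear to be vector remnants lying beyond the insert, followed by the T7 terminator. Short tetracycline-resistance fragments and a CAP binding site are likewise non-functional backbone leftovers.
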