Addgene plasmid #200303: SUMO_MT3
Purpose: Bacterial expression plasmids for production of recombinant metallothionein 3 containing N-terminal tags, which can be cleaved later: His-tag for purification and SUMO-tag for better solubility
Depositing lab: Artur Krężel. Depositing organization: University of Wroclaw. Publication: Calcium-assisted sortase A cleavage of SUMOylated metallothionein constructs leads to high-yield production of human MT3. Singh AK, Krezel A. Microb Cell Fact. 2023 Jul 11;22(1):125. doi: 10.1186/s12934-023-02134-x. PubMed 37434134.
Backbone
  Vector backbone: pHYRSF53
  Vector type: Bacterial Expression
Growth in bacteria
  Bacterial resistance: Kanamycin, 50 μg/mL
  Growth temperature: 37°C
  Growth strain: DH5alpha
  Copy number: High Copy
Gene/Insert
  Gene/Insert name: metallothionein 3
  Species: H. sapiens (human)
  Entrez Gene: MT3 (a.k.a. GIF, GIFB, GRIF, ZnMT3)
  Promoter: T7
  Tag / fusion protein: Smt3 (N terminal on backbone)
  Cloning method: Restriction Enzyme; 5′ cloning site BamHI (unknown if destroyed); 3′ cloning site HindIII (unknown if destroyed)
  Sequencing primers: 5′ T7; 3′ T7term
Terms and licenses: Academic/Nonprofit Terms; Industry Terms: Not Available to Industry
How to cite: SUMO_MT3 was a gift from Artur Krężel (Addgene plasmid # 200303 ; http://n2t.net/addgene:200303 ; RRID:Addgene_200303)
